>Addgene plasmid #83188 | Hs.HRAS Q61R | depositor full sequence | sequence record 158151 | Full Sequence
TTAACGCTAGCATGGATGTTTTCCCAGTCACGACGTTGTAAAACGACGGCCAGTCTTAAAATTCGAGCTC
GGTCCGAGGATCCGAAATAATGATTTTATTTTGACTGATAGTGACCTGTTCGTTGCAACAAATTGATAAG
CAATGCTTTTTTATAATGCCAACTTTGTACAAAAAAGTTGGCATGACGGAATATAAGCTGGTGGTGGTGG
GCGCCGGCGGTGTGGGCAAGAGTGCGCTGACCATCCAGCTGATCCAGAACCATTTTGTGGACGAATACGA
CCCCACTATAGAGGATTCCTACCGGAAGCAGGTGGTCATTGATGGGGAGACGTGCCTGTTGGACATCCTG
GATACCGCCGGCCGGGAGGAGTACAGCGCCATGCGGGACCAGTACATGCGCACCGGGGAGGGCTTCCTGT
GTGTGTTTGCCATCAACAACACCAAGTCTTTTGAGGACATCCACCAGTACAGGGAGCAGATCAAACGGGT
GAAGGACTCGGATGACGTGCCCATGGTGCTGGTGGGGAACAAGTGTGACCTGGCTGCACGCACTGTGGAA
TCTCGGCAGGCTCAGGACCTCGCCCGAAGCTACGGCATCCCCTACATCGAGACCTCGGCCAAGACCCGGC
AGGGAGTGGAGGATGCCTTCTACACGTTGGTGCGTGAGATCCGGCAGCACAAGCTGCGGAAGCTGAACCC
TCCTGATGAGAGTGGCCCCGGCTGCATGAGCTGCAAGTGTGTGCTCTCCTAATCAACTTTCTTGTACAAA
GTTGGCATTATAGGAAAGCATTGCTTATCAATTTGTTGCAACGAACAGGTCACTATCAGTCAAAATAAAA
TCATTATTTGCATGCAAGCTTAGATCCTCTAGACCAGCCAGGACAGAAATGCCTCGACTTCGCTGCTACC
CAAGGTTGCCGGGTGACGCACACCGTGGAAACGGATGAAGGCACGAACCCAGTGGACATAAGCCTGTTCG
GTTCGTAAGCTGTAATGCAAGTAGCGTATGCGCTCACGCAACTGGTCCAGAACCTTGACCGAACGCAGCG
GTGGTAACGGCGCAGTGGCGGTTTTCATGGCTTGTTATGACTGTTTTTTTGGGGTACAGTCTATGCCTCG
GGCATCCAAGCAGCAAGCGCGTTACGCCGTGGGTCGATGTTTGATGTTATGGAGCAGCAACGATGTTACG
CAGCAGGGCAGTCGCCCTAAAACAAAGTTAAACATTATGAGGGAAGCGGTGATCGCCGAAGTATCGACTC
AACTATCAGAGGTAGTTGGCGTCATCGAGCGCCATCTCGAACCGACGTTGCTGGCCGTACATTTGTACGG
CTCCGCAGTGGATGGCGGCCTGAAGCCACACAGTGATATTGATTTGCTGGTTACGGTGACCGTAAGGCTT
GATGAAACAACGCGGCGAGCTTTGATCAACGACCTTTTGGAAACTTCGGCTTCCCCTGGAGAGAGCGAGA
TTCTCCGCGCTGTAGAAGTCACCATTGTTGTGCACGACGACATCATTCCGTGGCGTTATCCAGCTAAGCG
CGAACTGCAATTTGGAGAATGGCAGCGCAATGACATTCTTGCAGGTATCTTCGAGCCAGCCACGATCGAC
ATTGATCTGGCTATCTTGCTGACAAAAGCAAGAGAACATAGCGTTGCCTTGGTAGGTCCAGCGGCGGAGG
AACTCTTTGATCCGGTTCCTGAACAGGATCTATTTGAGGCGCTAAATGAAACCTTAACGCTATGGAACTC
GCCGCCCGACTGGGCTGGCGATGAGCGAAATGTAGTGCTTACGTTGTCCCGCATTTGGTACAGCGCAGTA
ACCGGCAAAATCGCGCCGAAGGATGTCGCTGCCGACTGGGCAATGGAGCGCCTGCCGGCCCAGTATCAGC
CCGTCATACTTGAAGCTAGACAGGCTTATCTTGGACAAGAAGAAGATCGCTTGGCCTCGCGCGCAGATCA
GTTGGAAGAATTTGTCCACTACGTGAAAGGCGAGATCACCAAGGTAGTCGGCAAATAACCCTCGAGCCAC
CCATGACCAAAATCCCTTAACGTGAGTTACGCGTCGTTCCACTGAGCGTCAGACCCCGTAGAAAAGATCA
AAGGATCTTCTTGAGATCCTTTTTTTCTGCGCGTAATCTGCTGCTTGCAAACAAAAAAACCACCGCTACC
AGCGGTGGTTTGTTTGCCGGATCAAGAGCTACCAACTCTTTTTCCGAAGGTAACTGGCTTCAGCAGAGCG
CAGATACCAAATACTGTCCTTCTAGTGTAGCCGTAGTTAGGCCACCACTTCAAGAACTCTGTAGCACCGC
CTACATACCTCGCTCTGCTAATCCTGTTACCAGTGGCTGCTGCCAGTGGCGATAAGTCGTGTCTTACCGG
GTTGGACTCAAGACGATAGTTACCGGATAAGGCGCAGCGGTCGGGCTGAACGGGGGGTTCGTGCACACAG
CCCAGCTTGGAGCGAACGACCTACACCGAACTGAGATACCTACAGCGTGAGCATTGAGAAAGCGCCACGC
TTCCCGAAGGGAGAAAGGCGGACAGGTATCCGGTAAGCGGCAGGGTCGGAACAGGAGAGCGCACGAGGGA
GCTTCCAGGGGGAAACGCCTGGTATCTTTATAGTCCTGTCGGGTTTCGCCACCTCTGACTTGAGCGTCGA
TTTTTGTGATGCTCGTCAGGGGGGCGGAGCCTATGGAAAAACGCCAGCAACGCGGCCTTTTTACGGTTCC
TGGCCTTTTGCTGGCCTTTTGCTCACATGTTCTTTCCTGCGTTATCCCCTGATTCTGTGGATAACCGTAT
TACCGCCTTTGAGTGAGCTGATACCGCTCGCCGCAGCCGAACGACCGAGCGCAGCGAGTCAGTGAGCGAG
GAAGCGGAAGAGCGCCCAATACGCAAACCGCCTCTCCCCGCGCGTTGGCCGATTCATTAATGCAGCTGGC
ACGACAGGTTTCCCGACTGGAAAGCGGGCAGTGAGCGCAACGCAATTAATACGCGTACCGCTAGCCAGGA
AGAGTTTGTAGAAACGCAAAAAGGCCATCCGTCAGGATGGCCTTCTGCTTAGTTTGATGCCTGGCAGTTT
ATGGCGGGCGTCCTGCCCGCCACCCTCCGGGCCGTTGCTTCACAACGTTCAAATCCGCTCCCGGCGGATT
TGTCCTACTCAGGAGAGCGTTCACCGACAAACAACAGATAAAACGAAAGGCCCAGTCTTCCGACTGAGCC
TTTCGTTTTATTTGATGCCTGGCAGTTCCCTACTCTCGCG
Features (pLannotate 1.2.2; 11 found; start..end, strand, type, name):
     18..54      -  CDS            lacZα (fragment): LacZα fragment of β-galactosidase; lacZ fragment
     85..180     +  protein_bind   attL3: mutant version of attL; recombination site for the Gateway® LR reaction LR Clonase™
    183..750     +  CDS            H-Ras (fragment): human small GTPase proto-oncoprotein
    757..850     -  protein_bind   attL2 (fragment): mutant version of attL; recombination site for the Gateway® LR reaction LR Clonase™
    965..988     +  promoter       Pc promoter (fragment): intI1 (promoter lies within the coding sequence); class 1 integron promoter
   1164..1220    +  CDS            GmR (fragment): gentamycin acetyltransferase; aacC1; confers resistance to gentamycin
   1227..2018    +  CDS            SmR: aminoglycoside adenylyltransferase (Murphy, 1985); aadA; confers resistance to spectinomycin and streptomycin
   2111..2699    +  rep_origin     ori: high-copy-number ColE1/pMB1/pBR322/pUC origin of replication
   2882..2974    +  CDS            lacI (fragment): lac repressor; lacI; The lac repressor binds to the lac operator to inhibit transcription in E. coli. This inhibition can be relieved by adding lactose or isopropyl-β-D-thiogalactopyranoside (IPTG).
   3029..3056    -  terminator     rrnB T2 terminator: transcription terminator T2 from the E. coli rrnB gene
   3188..3231    +  terminator     rrnB T1 terminator: Escherichia coli rrnB; transcription terminator T1 from the E. coli rrnB gene
