[The description below was written by a language model from this plasmid's Addgene catalogue record and pLannotate feature annotations shown in this document.]
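Description:
Hs.HRAS Q61R is a Gateway entry clone built on the pDonor-255 backbone, carrying the human HRAS open reading frame (reference transcript NM_005343.2) with the Q61R substitution. It is a small, roughly 3.3 kb plasmid propagated in E. coli from a high-copy ColE1/pUC-type origin and selected with spectinomycin through the aadA (SmR) aminoglycoside adenylyltransferase gene. A class 1 integron Pc promoter fragment and a short gentamicin acetyltransferase remnant lie upstream of the resistance gene. Other short annotated fragments (lacZα, lacI) appear to be backbone remnants rather than functional genes. The rrnB T1 and T2 terminators lie upstream of the cloning region, where such elements typically insulate the insert from read-through transcription.

The 567 bp HRAS coding sequence is flanked by attL recombination sites, which the automated annotation labels as attL3 on the 5′ side and attL2 on the 3′ side. No promoter is annotated for the insert, consistent with an entry clone that is not itself meant for expression. Instead, an LR Clonase reaction transfers the ORF into a destination vector that supplies the promoter, any tags and host-specific elements. Because the ORF retains its stop codon, it suits expression of native protein or N-terminal fusions, but not C-terminal fusions. HRAS encodes a small GTPase proto-oncoprotein, and substitutions at glutamine 61 are well-known oncogenic changes that impair GTP hydrolysis and hold Ras in its active state. The clone therefore serves as a source for building expression constructs of activated mutant HRAS for signalling, biochemical or structural studies.
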