Addgene plasmid #83188: Hs.HRAS Q61R
Purpose: Gateway ORF Entry clone of human HRAS [NM_005343.2 ] with stop codon (for native or N-terminal fusions), Q61R mutation
Depositing lab: Dominic Esposito. Depositing organization: National Cancer Institute (NCI).
Backbone
  Vector backbone: pDonor-255
  Backbone size w/o insert (bp): 2693
  Vector type: Gateway Entry Clone
Growth in bacteria
  Bacterial resistance: Spectinomycin, 50 μg/mL
  Growth temperature: 37°C
  Growth strain: DH10B
  Copy number: High Copy
Gene/Insert
  Gene/Insert name: HRAS
  Species: H. sapiens (human)
  Insert size (bp): 567
  Mutation: Q61R
  GenBank ID: NM_005343.2
  Entrez Gene: HRAS (a.k.a. C-BAS/HAS, C-H-RAS, C-HA-RAS1, CTLO, H-RASIDX, HAMSV, HRAS1, RASH1, p21ras)
  Cloning method: Gateway Cloning
  Sequencing primers: 5′ M13F 23-mer (5'-CCCAGTCACGACGTTGTAAAACG); 3′ attLR 23-mer (5'-TAACATCAGAGATTTTGAGACAC)
Terms and licenses: Academic/Nonprofit Terms; Industry Terms: Not Available to Industry
How to cite: Hs.HRAS Q61R was a gift from Dominic Esposito (Addgene plasmid # 83188 ; http://n2t.net/addgene:83188 ; RRID:Addgene_83188)
