>Addgene plasmid #83188 | Hs.HRAS Q61R | addgene partial sequence | sequence record 159318 | M13pUC-Fwd 5'-CCCAGTCACGACGTTGTAAAACG-3'
AATTCGAGCTCGGTCCGAGGATCCGAAATAATGATTTTATTTTGACTGATAGTGACCTGTTCGTTGCAAC
AAATTGATAAGCAATGCTTTTTTATAATGCCAACTTTGTACAAAAAAGTTGGCATGACGGAATATAAGCT
GGTGGTGGTGGGCGCCGGCGGTGTGGGCAAGAGTGCGCTGACCATCCAGCTGATCCAGAACCATTTTGTG
GACGAATACGACCCCACTATAGAGGATTCCTACCGGAAGCAGGTGGTCATTGATGGGGAGACGTGCCTGT
TGGACATCCTGGATACCGCCGGCCGGGAGGAGTACAGCGCCATGCGGGACCAGTACATGCGCACCGGGGA
GGGCTTCCTGTGTGTGTTTGCCATCAACAACACCAAGTCTTTTGAGGACATCCACCAGTACAGGGAGCAG
ATCAAACGGGTGAAGGACTCGGATGACGTGCCCATGGTGCTGGTGGGGAACAAGTGTGACCTGGCTGCAC
GCACTGTGGAATCTCGGCAGGCTCAGGACCTCGCCCGAAGCTACGGCATCCCCTACATCGAGACCTCGGC
CAAGACCCGGCAGGGAGTGGAGGATGCCTTCTACACGTTGGTGCGTGAGATCCGGCAGCACAAGCTGCGG
AAGCTGAACCCTCCTGATGAGAGTGGCCCCGGCTGCATGAGCTGCAAGTGTGTGCTCTCCTAATCAACTT
TCTTGTACAAAGTTGGCATTATAGGAAAGCATTGCTTATCAATTTGTTGCAACGAACAGGTCACTATCAG
TCAAAATAAAATCATTATTTGCATGCAAGCTTAGATCCTCTAGACCAGCCAGGACAGAAATGCCTCGACT
TCGCTGCTACCCAA
